Addgene plasmid #168819: pEntry_MERS-CoV-nsp6
Purpose: Gateway-compatible Entry vector
Depositing lab: Pascal Falter-Braun. Depositing organization: Helmholtz Munich. Publication: A resource of human coronavirus protein-coding sequences in a flexible, multipurpose Gateway Entry clone collection. Weller B, Lin CW, Pogoutse O, Sauer M, Marin-de la Rosa N, Strobel A, Young V, Knapp JJ, Rayhan A, Falter C, Kim DK, Roth FP, Falter-Braun P. G3 (Bethesda). 2023 Jul 5;13(7):jkad105. doi: 10.1093/g3journal/jkad105. PubMed 37267226.
Backbone
  Vector backbone: pENTR223.1*SfiI
  Backbone size w/o insert (bp): 2800
  Vector type: Gateway-compatible Entry vector
Growth in bacteria
  Bacterial resistance: Spectinomycin, 50 μg/mL
  Growth temperature: 37°C
  Growth strain: DH5alpha
  Copy number: High Copy
Gene/Insert
  Gene/Insert name: MERS-CoV-nsp6 (alt name: nsp6)
  Species: Other
  Insert size (bp): 876
  Entrez Gene: orf1ab (a.k.a. G128_gp01)
  Cloning method: Restriction Enzyme; 5′ cloning site SfiI (unknown if destroyed); 3′ cloning site SfiI (unknown if destroyed)
  Sequencing primers: 5′ M13 uni (-21); 3′ M13 rev (-29)
Resource information
  A portion of this plasmid was derived from a plasmid made by: Synthesized by Twist Bioscience
Terms and licenses: Academic/Nonprofit Terms; Industry Terms: Not Available to Industry
Depositor comments: 5'-linker: SfiI-BamHI-ATG-BamHI (GGCCGTCAaggccaggatccatgggatcc), 3'-linker: PacI-TAA-AsiSI-SfiI (cttaatTAAgacgcgatcgcggcctcatGGGCC).
How to cite: pEntry_MERS-CoV-nsp6 was a gift from Pascal Falter-Braun (Addgene plasmid # 168819 ; http://n2t.net/addgene:168819 ; RRID:Addgene_168819)
