[The description below was written by a language model from this plasmid's Addgene catalogue record and pLannotate feature annotations shown in this document.]
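Description:
pEntry_MERS-CoV-nsp6 is a Gateway-compatible Entry clone built on the pENTR223.1 backbone (about 2.8 kb without insert; the sequenced plasmid is 3,725 nt). It carries the coding sequence for non-structural protein 6 of Middle East respiratory syndrome coronavirus. It is a bacterial cloning plasmid with no promoter positioned to drive insert expression. It replicates from a high-copy ColE1/pUC-type origin and is selected with spectinomycin through the aadA (SmR) aminoglycoside adenylyltransferase gene. Short remnants of a gentamicin-resistance gene and a class 1 integron Pc promoter lie near this marker. Small lacI and lacZα fragments are also annotated as backbone leftovers.

The 876 bp nsp6 insert is part of the viral orf1ab replicase polyprotein. It was made synthetically and cloned between two SfiI sites, so that it sits between the attL1 and attL2 recombination sites. The annotation software matches it to the MERS-CoV replicase polyprotein 1a; the nsp10 function text attached to that hit is generic to the polyprotein entry and does not describe this insert. According to the depositor, the 5′ linker supplies an ATG start codon flanked by BamHI sites, and the 3′ linker provides a TAA stop codon between PacI and AsiSI sites. rrnB T1 and T2 terminators upstream of attL1 shield the insert from read-through transcription, and a T7 promoter lies just outside attL2, pointing back toward the insert.

The two feature tables describe the same circular sequence with different start points. The plasmid belongs to a collection of human coronavirus ORF Entry clones. An LR Clonase reaction moves nsp6 into any Gateway destination vector, which then supplies the promoter, tags and host context.
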