Features (pLannotate 1.2.2; 12 found; start..end, strand, type, name):
     62..118     +  CDS            GmR (fragment): gentamycin acetyltransferase; aacC1; confers resistance to gentamycin
    125..916     +  CDS            SmR: aminoglycoside adenylyltransferase (Murphy, 1985); aadA; confers resistance to spectinomycin and streptomycin
   1009..1597    +  rep_origin     ori: high-copy-number ColE1/pMB1/pBR322/pUC origin of replication
   1780..1872    +  CDS            lacI (fragment): lac repressor; lacI; The lac repressor binds to the lac operator to inhibit transcription in E. coli. This inhibition can be relieved by adding lactose or isopropyl-β-D-thiogalactopyranoside (IPTG).
   1927..1954    -  terminator     rrnB T2 terminator: transcription terminator T2 from the E. coli rrnB gene
   2086..2129    +  terminator     rrnB T1 terminator: Escherichia coli rrnB; transcription terminator T1 from the E. coli rrnB gene
   2176..2212    -  CDS            lacZα (fragment): LacZα fragment of β-galactosidase; lacZ fragment
   2228..2324    +  protein_bind   attL1: mutant version of attL; recombination site for the Gateway® LR reaction LR Clonase™
   2357..3292    +  CDS            R1A_MERS1 (fragment): Experimental evidence at protein level: Swiss-Prot protein existence level 1. [Non-structural protein 10]: Plays a pivotal role in viral transcription by stimulating both nsp14 3'-5' exoribonuclease and nsp16 2'-O-methyltransferase activities. Therefore plays an essential role in viral mRNAs cap methylation. From Middle East respiratory syndrome-related coronavirus (isolate United Kingdom/H123990006/2012) (MERS-CoV) (Betacoronavirus England 1).
   3264..3362    -  protein_bind   attL2: mutant version of attL; recombination site for the Gateway® LR reaction LR Clonase™
   3380..3398    -  promoter       T7 promoter: promoter for bacteriophage T7 RNA polymerase
   3588..3611    +  promoter       Pc promoter (fragment): intI1 (promoter lies within the coding sequence); class 1 integron promoter
>Addgene plasmid #168819 | pEntry_MERS-CoV-nsp6 | addgene full sequence | sequence record 479264 | Addgene NGS Result
GGTACAGTCTATGCCTCGGGCATCCAAGCAGCAAGCGCGTTACGCCGTGGGTCGATGTTTGATGTTATGG
AGCAGCAACGATGTTACGCAGCAGGGCAGTCGCCCTAAAACAAAGTTAAACATTATGAGGGAAGCGGTGA
TCGCCGAAGTATCGACTCAACTATCAGAGGTAGTTGGCGTCATCGAGCGCCATCTCGAACCGACGTTGCT
GGCCGTACATTTGTACGGCTCCGCAGTGGATGGCGGCCTGAAGCCACACAGTGATATTGATTTGCTGGTT
ACGGTGACCGTAAGGCTTGATGAAACAACGCGGCGAGCTTTGATCAACGACCTTTTGGAAACTTCGGCTT
CCCCTGGAGAGAGCGAGATTCTCCGCGCTGTAGAAGTCACCATTGTTGTGCACGACGACATCATTCCGTG
GCGTTATCCAGCTAAGCGCGAACTGCAATTTGGAGAATGGCAGCGCAATGACATTCTTGCAGGTATCTTC
GAGCCAGCCACGATCGACATTGATCTGGCTATCTTGCTGACAAAAGCAAGAGAACATAGCGTTGCCTTGG
TAGGTCCAGCGGCGGAGGAACTCTTTGATCCGGTTCCTGAACAGGATCTATTTGAGGCGCTAAATGAAAC
CTTAACGCTATGGAACTCGCCGCCCGACTGGGCTGGCGATGAGCGAAATGTAGTGCTTACGTTGTCCCGC
ATTTGGTACAGCGCAGTAACCGGCAAAATCGCGCCGAAGGATGTCGCTGCCGACTGGGCAATGGAGCGCC
TGCCGGCCCAGTATCAGCCCGTCATACTTGAAGCTAGACAGGCTTATCTTGGACAAGAAGAAGATCGCTT
GGCCTCGCGCGCAGATCAGTTGGAAGAATTTGTCCACTACGTGAAAGGCGAGATCACCAAGGTAGTCGGC
AAATAACCCTCGAGCCACCCATGACCAAAATCCCTTAACGTGAGTTACGCGTCGTTCCACTGAGCGTCAG
ACCCCGTAGAAAAGATCAAAGGATCTTCTTGAGATCCTTTTTTTCTGCGCGTAATCTGCTGCTTGCAAAC
AAAAAAACCACCGCTACCAGCGGTGGTTTGTTTGCCGGATCAAGAGCTACCAACTCTTTTTCCGAAGGTA
ACTGGCTTCAGCAGAGCGCAGATACCAAATACTGTTCTTCTAGTGTAGCCGTAGTTAGGCCACCACTTCA
AGAACTCTGTAGCACCGCCTACATACCTCGCTCTGCTAATCCTGTTACCAGTGGCTGCTGCCAGTGGCGA
TAAGTCGTGTCTTACCGGGTTGGACTCAAGACGATAGTTACCGGATAAGGCGCAGCGGTCGGGCTGAACG
GGGGGTTCGTGCACACAGCCCAGCTTGGAGCGAACGACCTACACCGAACTGAGATACCTACAGCGTGAGC
TATGAGAAAGCGCCACGCTTCCCGAAGGGAGAAAGGCGGACAGGTATCCGGTAAGCGGCAGGGTCGGAAC
AGGAGAGCGCACGAGGGAGCTTCCAGGGGGAAACGCCTGGTATCTTTATAGTCCTGTCGGGTTTCGCCAC
CTCTGACTTGAGCGTCGATTTTTGTGATGCTCGTCAGGGGGGCGGAGCCTATGGAAAAACGCCAGCAACG
CGGCCTTTTTACGGTTCCTGGCCTTTTGCTGGCCTTTTGCTCACATGTTCTTTCCTGCGTTATCCCCTGA
TTCTGTGGATAACCGTATTACCGCCTTTGAGTGAGCTGATACCGCTCGCCGCAGCCGAACGACCGAGCGC
AGCGAGTCAGTGAGCGAGGAAGCGGAAGAGCGCCCAATACGCAAACCGCCTCTCCCCGCGCGTTGGCCGA
TTCATTAATGCAGCTGGCACGACAGGTTTCCCGACTGGAAAGCGGGCAGTGAGCGCAACGCAATTAATAC
GCGTACCGCTAGCCAGGAAGAGTTTGTAGAAACGCAAAAAGGCCATCCGTCAGGATGGCCTTCTGCTTAG
TTTGATGCCTGGCAGTTTATGGCGGGCGTCCTGCCCGCCACCCTCCGGGCCGTTGCTTCACAACGTTCAA
ATCCGCTCCCGGCGGATTTGTCCTACTCAGGAGAGCGTTCACCGACAAACAACAGATAAAACGAAAGGCC
CAGTCTTCCGACTGAGCCTTTCGTTTTATTTGATGCCTGGCAGTTCCCTACTCTCGCGTTAACGCTAGCA
TGGATGTTTTCCCAGTCACGACGTTGTAAAACGACGGCCAGTCTTAAGCTCGGGCCCCAAATAATGATTT
TATTTTGACTGATAGTGACCTGTTCGTTGCAACAAATTGATGAGCAATGCTTTTTTATAATGCCAACTTT
GTACAAAAAAGCAGAAGGGCCGTCAAGGCCAGGATCCATGGGATCCAGTGGTGTGAGAAAAGTTACATAT
GGTACTGCGCATTGGTTGTTTGCGACCCTTGTCTCAACCTATGTGATAATCTTACAAGCCACTAAATTTA
CTTTGTGGAACTACTTGTTTGAGACTATTCCCACACAGTTGTTCCCACTCTTATTTGTGACTATGGCCTT
CGTTATGTTGTTGGTTAAACACAAACACACCTTTTTGACACTTTTCTTGTTGCCTGTGGCTATTTGTTTG
ACTTATGCAAACATAGTCTACGAGCCCACTACTCCCATTTCGTCAGCGCTGATTGCAGTTGCAAATTGGC
TTGCCCCCACTAATGCTTATATGCGCACTACACATACTGATATTGGTGTCTACATTAGTATGTCACTTGT
ATTAGTCATTGTAGTGAAGAGATTGTACAACCCATCACTTTCTAACTTTGCGTTAGCATTGTGCAGTGGT
GTAATGTGGTTGTACACTTATAGCATTGGAGAAGCCTCAAGCCCCATTGCCTATCTGGTTTTTGTCACTA
CACTCACTAGTGATTATACGATTACAGTCTTTGTTACTGTCAACCTTGCAAAAGTTTGCACTTATGCCAT
CTTTGCTTACTCACCACAGCTTACACTTGTGTTTCCGGAAGTGAAGATGATACTTTTATTATACACATGT
TTAGGTTTCATGTGTACTTGCTATTTTGGTGTCTTCTCTCTTTTGAACCTTAAGCTTAGAGCACCTATGG
GTGTCTATGACTTTAAGGTCTCAACACAAGAGTTCAGATTCATGACTGCTAACAATCTAACTGCACCTAG
AAATTCTTGGGAGGCTATGGCTCTGAACTTTAAGTTAATAGGTATTGGCGGTACACCTTGTATAAAGGTT
GCTGCTATGCAGCTTAATTAAGACGCGATCGCGGCCTCATGGGCCCAGCTTTCTTGTACAAAGTTGGCAT
TATAAAAAATAATTGCTCATCAATTTGTTGCAACGAACAGGTCACTATCAGTCAAAATAAAATCATTATT
TGCCATCCAGCTGATATCCCCTATAGTGAGTCGTATTACATGGTCATAGCTGTTTCCTGGCAGCTCTGGC
CCGTGTCTCAAAATCTCTGATGTTACATTGCACAAGATAAAAATATATCATCATGCCTCCTCTAGACCAG
CCAGGACAGAAATGCCTCGACTTCGCTGCTACCCAAGGTTGCCGGGTGACGCACACCGTGGAAACGGATG
AAGGCACGAACCCAGTGGACATAAGCCTGTTCGGTTCGTAAGCTGTAATGCAAGTAGCGTATGCGCTCAC
GCAACTGGTCCAGAACCTTGACCGAACGCAGCGGTGGTAACGGCGCAGTGGCGGTTTTCATGGCTTGTTA
TGACTGTTTTTTTGG
