Features (pLannotate 1.2.2; 12 found; start..end, strand, type, name):
    717..809     +  CDS            lacI (fragment): lac repressor; lacI; The lac repressor binds to the lac operator to inhibit transcription in E. coli. This inhibition can be relieved by adding lactose or isopropyl-β-D-thiogalactopyranoside (IPTG).
    864..891     -  terminator     rrnB T2 terminator: transcription terminator T2 from the E. coli rrnB gene
   1023..1066    +  terminator     rrnB T1 terminator: Escherichia coli rrnB; transcription terminator T1 from the E. coli rrnB gene
   1113..1149    -  CDS            lacZα (fragment): LacZα fragment of β-galactosidase; lacZ fragment
   1165..1261    +  protein_bind   attL1: mutant version of attL; recombination site for the Gateway® LR reaction LR Clonase™
   1294..2229    +  CDS            R1A_MERS1 (fragment): Experimental evidence at protein level: Swiss-Prot protein existence level 1. [Non-structural protein 10]: Plays a pivotal role in viral transcription by stimulating both nsp14 3'-5' exoribonuclease and nsp16 2'-O-methyltransferase activities. Therefore plays an essential role in viral mRNAs cap methylation. From Middle East respiratory syndrome-related coronavirus (isolate United Kingdom/H123990006/2012) (MERS-CoV) (Betacoronavirus England 1).
   2201..2299    -  protein_bind   attL2: mutant version of attL; recombination site for the Gateway® LR reaction LR Clonase™
   2317..2335    -  promoter       T7 promoter: promoter for bacteriophage T7 RNA polymerase
   2525..2548    +  promoter       Pc promoter (fragment): intI1 (promoter lies within the coding sequence); class 1 integron promoter
   2724..2780    +  CDS            GmR (fragment): gentamycin acetyltransferase; aacC1; confers resistance to gentamycin
   2787..3578    +  CDS            SmR: aminoglycoside adenylyltransferase (Murphy, 1985); aadA; confers resistance to spectinomycin and streptomycin
   3671..534     +  rep_origin     ori (across the origin): high-copy-number ColE1/pMB1/pBR322/pUC origin of replication
>Addgene plasmid #168819 | pEntry_MERS-CoV-nsp6 | analyzer sequence | sequence record 327201
CTACCAGCGGTGGTTTGTTTGCCGGATCAAGAGCTACCAACTCTTTTTCCGAAGGTAACTGGCTTCAGCA
GAGCGCAGATACCAAATACTGTCCTTCTAGTGTAGCCGTAGTTAGGCCACCACTTCAAGAACTCTGTAGC
ACCGCCTACATACCTCGCTCTGCTAATCCTGTTACCAGTGGCTGCTGCCAGTGGCGATAAGTCGTGTCTT
ACCGGGTTGGACTCAAGACGATAGTTACCGGATAAGGCGCAGCGGTCGGGCTGAACGGGGGGTTCGTGCA
CACAGCCCAGCTTGGAGCGAACGACCTACACCGAACTGAGATACCTACAGCGTGAGCATTGAGAAAGCGC
CACGCTTCCCGAAGGGAGAAAGGCGGACAGGTATCCGGTAAGCGGCAGGGTCGGAACAGGAGAGCGCACG
AGGGAGCTTCCAGGGGGAAACGCCTGGTATCTTTATAGTCCTGTCGGGTTTCGCCACCTCTGACTTGAGC
GTCGATTTTTGTGATGCTCGTCAGGGGGGCGGAGCCTATGGAAAAACGCCAGCAACGCGGCCTTTTTACG
GTTCCTGGCCTTTTGCTGGCCTTTTGCTCACATGTTCTTTCCTGCGTTATCCCCTGATTCTGTGGATAAC
CGTATTACCGCCTTTGAGTGAGCTGATACCGCTCGCCGCAGCCGAACGACCGAGCGCAGCGAGTCAGTGA
GCGAGGAAGCGGAAGAGCGCCCAATACGCAAACCGCCTCTCCCCGCGCGTTGGCCGATTCATTAATGCAG
CTGGCACGACAGGTTTCCCGACTGGAAAGCGGGCAGTGAGCGCAACGCAATTAATACGCGTACCGCTAGC
CAGGAAGAGTTTGTAGAAACGCAAAAAGGCCATCCGTCAGGATGGCCTTCTGCTTAGTTTGATGCCTGGC
AGTTTATGGCGGGCGTCCTGCCCGCCACCCTCCGGGCCGTTGCTTCACAACGTTCAAATCCGCTCCCGGC
GGATTTGTCCTACTCAGGAGAGCGTTCACCGACAAACAACAGATAAAACGAAAGGCCCAGTCTTCCGACT
GAGCCTTTCGTTTTATTTGATGCCTGGCAGTTCCCTACTCTCGCGTTAACGCTAGCATGGATGTTTTCCC
AGTCACGACGTTGTAAAACGACGGCCAGTCTTAAGCTCGGGCCCCAAATAATGATTTTATTTTGACTGAT
AGTGACCTGTTCGTTGCAACAAATTGATGAGCAATGCTTTTTTATAATGCCAACTTTGTACAAAAAAGCA
GAAGGGCCGTCAAGGCCAGGATCCATGGGATCCAGTGGTGTGAGAAAAGTTACATATGGTACTGCGCATT
GGTTGTTTGCGACCCTTGTCTCAACCTATGTGATAATCTTACAAGCCACTAAATTTACTTTGTGGAACTA
CTTGTTTGAGACTATTCCCACACAGTTGTTCCCACTCTTATTTGTGACTATGGCCTTCGTTATGTTGTTG
GTTAAACACAAACACACCTTTTTGACACTTTTCTTGTTGCCTGTGGCTATTTGTTTGACTTATGCAAACA
TAGTCTACGAGCCCACTACTCCCATTTCGTCAGCGCTGATTGCAGTTGCAAATTGGCTTGCCCCCACTAA
TGCTTATATGCGCACTACACATACTGATATTGGTGTCTACATTAGTATGTCACTTGTATTAGTCATTGTA
GTGAAGAGATTGTACAACCCATCACTTTCTAACTTTGCGTTAGCATTGTGCAGTGGTGTAATGTGGTTGT
ACACTTATAGCATTGGAGAAGCCTCAAGCCCCATTGCCTATCTGGTTTTTGTCACTACACTCACTAGTGA
TTATACGATTACAGTCTTTGTTACTGTCAACCTTGCAAAAGTTTGCACTTATGCCATCTTTGCTTACTCA
CCACAGCTTACACTTGTGTTTCCGGAAGTGAAGATGATACTTTTATTATACACATGTTTAGGTTTCATGT
GTACTTGCTATTTTGGTGTCTTCTCTCTTTTGAACCTTAAGCTTAGAGCACCTATGGGTGTCTATGACTT
TAAGGTCTCAACACAAGAGTTCAGATTCATGACTGCTAACAATCTAACTGCACCTAGAAATTCTTGGGAG
GCTATGGCTCTGAACTTTAAGTTAATAGGTATTGGCGGTACACCTTGTATAAAGGTTGCTGCTATGCAGC
TTAATTAAGACGCGATCGCGGCCTCATGGGCCCAGCTTTCTTGTACAAAGTTGGCATTATAAAAAATAAT
TGCTCATCAATTTGTTGCAACGAACAGGTCACTATCAGTCAAAATAAAATCATTATTTGCCATCCAGCTG
ATATCCCCTATAGTGAGTCGTATTACATGGTCATAGCTGTTTCCTGGCAGCTCTGGCCCGTGTCTCAAAA
TCTCTGATGTTACATTGCACAAGATAAAAATATATCATCATGCCTCCTCTAGACCAGCCAGGACAGAAAT
GCCTCGACTTCGCTGCTGCCCAAGGTTGCCGGGTGACGCACACCGTGGAAACGGATGAAGGCACGAACCC
AGTGGACATAAGCCTGTTCGGTTCGTAAGCTGTAATGCAAGTAGCGTATGCGCTCACGCAACTGGTCCAG
AACCTTGACCGAACGCAGCGGTGGTAACGGCGCAGTGGCGGTTTTCATGGCTTGTTATGACTGTTTTTTT
GGGGTACAGTCTATGCCTCGGGCATCCAAGCAGCAAGCGCGTTACGCCGTGGGTCGATGTTTGATGTTAT
GGAGCAGCAACGATGTTACGCAGCAGGGCAGTCGCCCTAAAACAAAGTTAAACATCATGAGGGAAGCGGT
GATCGCCGAAGTATCGACTCAACTATCAGAGGTAGTTGGCGTCATCGAGCGCCATCTCGAACCGACGTTG
CTGGCCGTACATTTGTACGGCTCCGCAGTGGATGGCGGCCTGAAGCCACACAGTGATATTGATTTGCTGG
TTACGGTGACCGTAAGGCTTGATGAAACAACGCGGCGAGCTTTGATCAACGACCTTTTGGAAACTTCGGC
TTCCCCTGGAGAGAGCGAGATTCTCCGCGCTGTAGAAGTCACCATTGTTGTGCACGACGACATCATTCCG
TGGCGTTATCCAGCTAAGCGCGAACTGCAATTTGGAGAATGGCAGCGCAATGACATTCTTGCAGGTATCT
TCGAGCCAGCCACGATCGACATTGATCTGGCTATCTTGCTGACAAAAGCAAGAGAACATAGCGTTGCCTT
GGTAGGTCCAGCGGCGGAGGAACTCTTTGATCCGGTTCCTGAACAGGATCTATTTGAGGCGCTAAATGAA
ACCTTAACGCTATGGAACTCGCCGCCCGACTGGGCTGGCGATGAGCGAAATGTAGTGCTTACGTTGTCCC
GCATTTGGTACAGCGCAGTAACCGGCAAAATCGCGCCGAAGGATGTCGCTGCCGACTGGGCAATGGAGCG
CCTGCCGGCCCAGTATCAGCCCGTCATACTTGAAGCTAGACAGGCTTATCTTGGACAAGAAGAAGATCGC
TTGGCCTCGCGCGCAGATCAGTTGGAAGAATTTGTCCACTACGTGAAAGGCGAGATCACCAAGGTAGTCG
GCAAATAACCCTCGAGCCACCCATGACCAAAATCCCTTAACGTGAGTTACGCGTCGTTCCACTGAGCGTC
AGACCCCGTAGAAAAGATCAAAGGATCTTCTTGAGATCCTTTTTTTCTGCGCGTAATCTGCTGCTTGCAA
ACAAAAAAACCACCG
