>Addgene plasmid #168819 | pEntry_MERS-CoV-nsp6 | depositor partial sequence | sequence record 327202 | gene-specific Insert sequence
AGTGGTGTGAGAAAAGTTACATATGGTACTGCGCATTGGTTGTTTGCGACCCTTGTCTCAACCTATGTGA
TAATCTTACAAGCCACTAAATTTACTTTGTGGAACTACTTGTTTGAGACTATTCCCACACAGTTGTTCCC
ACTCTTATTTGTGACTATGGCCTTCGTTATGTTGTTGGTTAAACACAAACACACCTTTTTGACACTTTTC
TTGTTGCCTGTGGCTATTTGTTTGACTTATGCAAACATAGTCTACGAGCCCACTACTCCCATTTCGTCAG
CGCTGATTGCAGTTGCAAATTGGCTTGCCCCCACTAATGCTTATATGCGCACTACACATACTGATATTGG
TGTCTACATTAGTATGTCACTTGTATTAGTCATTGTAGTGAAGAGATTGTACAACCCATCACTTTCTAAC
TTTGCGTTAGCATTGTGCAGTGGTGTAATGTGGTTGTACACTTATAGCATTGGAGAAGCCTCAAGCCCCA
TTGCCTATCTGGTTTTTGTCACTACACTCACTAGTGATTATACGATTACAGTCTTTGTTACTGTCAACCT
TGCAAAAGTTTGCACTTATGCCATCTTTGCTTACTCACCACAGCTTACACTTGTGTTTCCGGAAGTGAAG
ATGATACTTTTATTATACACATGTTTAGGTTTCATGTGTACTTGCTATTTTGGTGTCTTCTCTCTTTTGA
ACCTTAAGCTTAGAGCACCTATGGGTGTCTATGACTTTAAGGTCTCAACACAAGAGTTCAGATTCATGAC
TGCTAACAATCTAACTGCACCTAGAAATTCTTGGGAGGCTATGGCTCTGAACTTTAAGTTAATAGGTATT
GGCGGTACACCTTGTATAAAGGTTGCTGCTATGCAG
